Addgene plasmid #105281: YIplac204-T|C-iGFP-RCY1
Purpose: Overexpresses iGFP-RCY1 from the TPI1 promoter. Integrating at TRP1.
Depositing lab: Benjamin Glick. Depositing organization: University of Chicago. Publication: Budding Yeast Has a Minimal Endomembrane System. Day KJ, Casler JC, Glick BS. Dev Cell. 2018 Jan 8;44(1):56-72.e4. doi: 10.1016/j.devcel.2017.12.014. Epub 2018 Jan 8. PubMed 29316441.
Backbone
  Vector backbone: YIplac204-TC
  Backbone size w/o insert (bp): 4108
  Total vector size (bp): 7666
  Modifications to backbone: Includes TPI1 promoter and CYC1 terminator
  Vector type: Yeast Expression
  Selectable markers: TRP1
Growth in bacteria
  Bacterial resistance: Ampicillin, 100 μg/mL
  Growth temperature: 37°C
  Growth strain: DH5alpha
  Copy number: Unknown
Gene/Insert
  Gene/Insert name: Rcy1
  Species: S. cerevisiae (budding yeast)
  Entrez Gene: RCY1 (a.k.a. YJL204C)
  Promoter: TPI1
  Tag / fusion protein: iGFP (N terminal on insert)
  Cloning method: Restriction Enzyme; 5′ cloning site AgeI/XmaI (destroyed during cloning); 3′ cloning site HpaI/XbaI (unknown if destroyed)
  Sequencing primers: 5′ M13 REVERSE; 3′ CGAGCTCGGTACCCGGTCGCC
Terms and licenses: Academic/Nonprofit Terms; Industry Terms: Not Available to Industry
How to cite: YIplac204-T|C-iGFP-RCY1 was a gift from Benjamin Glick (Addgene plasmid # 105281 ; http://n2t.net/addgene:105281 ; RRID:Addgene_105281)
