[The description below was written by a language model from this plasmid's Addgene catalogue record and pLannotate feature annotations shown in this document.]
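Description:
YIplac204-T|C-iGFP-RCY1 is a 7.7 kb yeast integrating expression plasmid built on YIplac204-TC, a YIplac204 derivative that carries a TPI1 promoter and CYC1 terminator flanking the cloning region. Like other YIp-type vectors it has no yeast replication origin in the annotated features, so stable maintenance in Saccharomyces cerevisiae depends on recombination into the genome. The record specifies integration at the TRP1 locus, with the plasmid-borne TRP1 gene and its native promoter providing tryptophan prototrophy for selection. In E. coli the plasmid is propagated through a ColE1/pUC-type origin and selected with ampicillin via the bla gene. Remnants of the pUC lineage (lacI fragment, CAP site, lac promoter and operator, partial MCS, and bom and rop fragments) are also detected but have no role in yeast expression.

The payload is the S. cerevisiae RCY1 open reading frame fused at its N terminus to iGFP, which the automated annotation identifies as a GFP(S65T)-like coding sequence lying immediately upstream of RCY1 on the reverse strand, followed by the CYC1 terminator. The TPI1 promoter named in the catalogue entry is not called in the feature table, but an unannotated stretch upstream of the GFP sequence is where it would be expected to lie. TPI1 is a strong constitutive glycolytic promoter, consistent with the stated purpose of overexpressing the fusion. Rcy1 is involved in recycling endocytosed plasma membrane proteins, including the v-SNARE Snc1. The construct therefore provides a fluorescently tagged, overexpressed Rcy1 for live-cell imaging of its localization, and it was deposited in connection with work on the organization of the budding yeast endomembrane system.
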