Features (pLannotate 1.2.2; 16 found; start..end, strand, type, name):
      1..93      +  CDS            lacI (fragment): lac repressor; lacI; The lac repressor binds to the lac operator to inhibit transcription in E. coli. This inhibition can be relieved by adding lactose or isopropyl-β-D-thiogalactopyranoside (IPTG).
    106..127     +  protein_bind   CAP binding site: CAP binding activates transcription in the presence of cAMP. E. coli catabolite activator protein
    142..172     +  promoter       lac promoter: promoter for the E. coli lac operon
    180..196     +  protein_bind   lac operator: The lac repressor binds to the lac operator to inhibit transcription in E. coli. This inhibition can be relieved by adding lactose or isopropyl-β-D-thiogalactopyranoside (IPTG). lac repressor encoded by lacI
    239..486     -  terminator     CYC1 terminator: S. cerevisiae CYC1; transcription terminator for CYC1
    521..537     +  promoter       ARG4 promoter (fragment): S. cerevisiae ARG4
    786..3305    -  CDS            RCY1: RCY1_YEAST - Experimental evidence at protein level: Swiss-Prot protein existence level 1. Involved in recycling plasma membrane proteins internalized by endocytosis. Required for recycling of the v-SNARE SNC1. From Saccharomyces cerevisiae (strain ATCC 204508 / S288c) (Baker's yeast).
   3357..4052    -  CDS            GFP (S65T): GFP (S65T) is a basic (constitutively fluorescent) green fluorescent protein published in 1995, derived from Aequorea victoria.
   4061..4081    -  misc_feature   MCS (fragment): pUC18/19 multiple cloning site
   4570..4669    -  misc_feature   bom (fragment): basis of mobility region from pBR322
   4771..4806    -  CDS            rop (fragment): Rop protein, which maintains plasmids at low copy number; rop
   4899..5570    -  CDS            TRP1: TRPF_YEAST - Experimental evidence at protein level: Swiss-Prot protein existence level 1. From Saccharomyces cerevisiae (strain ATCC 204508 / S288c) (Baker's yeast).
   5571..5672    -  promoter       TRP1 promoter: S. cerevisiae TRP1
   5760..5864    +  promoter       AmpR promoter: bla
   5865..6725    +  CDS            AmpR: β-lactamase; bla; confers resistance to ampicillin, carbenicillin, and related antibiotics
   6896..7484    +  rep_origin     ori: high-copy-number ColE1/pMB1/pBR322/pUC origin of replication
>Addgene plasmid #105281 | YIplac204-T|C-iGFP-RCY1 | addgene full sequence | sequence record 202385 | Addgene NGS Result
GCGCCCAATACGCAAACCGCCTCTCCCCGCGCGTTGGCCGATTCATTAATGCAGCTGGCACGACAGGTTT
CCCGACTGGAAAGCGGGCAGTGAGCGCAACGCAATTAATGTGAGTTAGCTCACTCATTAGGCACCCCAGG
CTTTACACTTTATGCTTCCGGCTCGTATGTTGTGTGGAATTGTGAGCGGATAACAATTTCACACAGGAAA
CAGCTATGACCATGATTACGCCAAGCTTGCAAATTAAAGCCTTCGAGCGTCCCAAAACCTTCTCAAGCAA
GGTTTTCAGTATAATGTTACATGCGTACACGCGTCTGTACAGAAAAAAAAGAAAAATTTGAAATATAAAT
AACGTTCTTAATACTAACATAACTATAAAAAAATAAATAGGGACCTAGACTTCAGGTTGTCTAACTCCTT
CCTTTTCGGTTAGAGCGGATGTGGGGGGAGGGCGTGAATGTAAGCGTGACATAACTAATTACATGATGAC
TCTAGAACTATGCGTTAGTAAAAGAATAAGTGTGAAAAAAAAAAAAATAGAATAGCGTATGAAGAATGAA
CATACTTTCCTAATAGAAAGGGAGCGTGCTGAACCATGTTATCGATGATCTTGTGTGGAATCCTCTTATA
AATGGAGTGAACATTTGTATGCCCCTTGTGTGCGTGTGGCTAACAGGGAAAAATAGAGCCCGCGTAATCT
TGAATAATCTAATATGTGAACAGTCTTTTATTTCCGCACTTCATACCTATATAGAGTAATATAATTCATC
ATTGATAGGAATTTACATAATGCAGCAATCTCGTATGCCTAGGCCGTACATTACCTTTTCAACGTCTTTC
CGTACACGAACCCAATCGCTTCTCCTCTGAACAAATTCATAAATTTCCTCTTGCGTAAAAATGCCATTGA
ATTTCCCAAGATCAGAAATAAGCTTTCCCAACTCTTTCGAGTCCTTGCCTGAAATGATGTATAACTGGCC
AATAGACTTAAGCCCAACAAAATAGGGAACAACATTTTTTTGTTTTAATTTGTTAGCAATAAAATCGTAA
AAGTAATTTAAATCGCAGATTAACCAAATTGCGCCCTCCGTAGATATGAAGCACTTCTTCAGATGTTTGA
CGATTTCATTAAAGAATCTCTCGCCAATTTCTTGTTGGTATACGTCAATAGTACCCTTGTCTGTGGCACC
AGTCAGTAGAAAGCAATGATTAGAAAGTAACTCGACTACCCTGATAGCACATTTGGTTGGCTTTATATCC
CTTATTGGAGAATTCCTAGAGGGTGGCGGTGGATTATAATCGTCAGGCAATTGAAGAGTCTTGAATACAA
ATGAGATTTCATCCATTAGTTTGTTTATACCGATATTTAAACCTTCGGCTACAAAATCATCGATAGAAGT
CTCAAAATTTTTTTTTAATTGGATAACATCATTAAGAAAATCTTTATTTTTATCGATAATTTTTTTGGGA
ATCAATTCGTTCTTGTAAAAAATGGAAATCATTTGTAATATTATGTCACCTATATTGATAAGTTCAGTGA
ATTGTACTAAAGGTTCGACTTGAGTATTGGCTGGCGAAAGTGAATTGAATTTTATTTCTATTTGTTCTAT
TTCGTTAGGATTATATTTTTGTAGTAGCAGGATTGCCTTTTCAAATGCAGGTTTAACGTGATTTTTATTC
AATTGTGTAATTAAAATTTTGAAAATCTCTTGACAGCGTAGCTTGATCAATGGTAGCAAACTTTCAATCG
TATGAAATTTGTAAATTTGATCCGTCTTTTCGCTTGTTTCCTGTAAAATTTTGTAACATAAATCGAGACT
TATTAACGATTTAATGTTTTGCAAGTTATTGGAAATTAAATTTAAGTTGTAGGCTAGTTGTAGTTGTTGC
TTTAGCCTTTGATTTTCATTGTTCGAGAACTTGAAAATCTTGGTGAAGGAACTTAGAAAGTCTAGTTTAT
CATTAGAAATATCAGTTGAATGAACTGATTGATGGATCGTACTTGGTTTTGAATCCGCTTCTGGGACAGT
TTTGGAGGTTTCAGTAATTATTGAGAGGTCATTCGGCAATTCATTGTTACTTGCACTCGAAGCATCCGTT
TGATCTTTTAAAGTGTTATAAATTTTTGCGTTTTGCTCACGCTGCTTGTCTTGAACTTGTGTGTCATAAT
TAGCTAATTGTGAGTTGATCAATGATTCAAATACTCTAGTTGTCTGATTCATATAGTTGACAACAAAGGG
CTCGAGATACAGGTTTAAAAGGTCACGAACAACTTTACGGAAATTTGCGCCTGCGTTTACTGAGTCGTTT
AATTCAGTATCAAACTTTTTTATAAATGTGAAATAAAGTTCGGGTACGCATTCATAATTGGCTTTACTAT
CCTTTCCATTTTCTTTTAAAAATTCACTATAGCTTAATAAGATATTGTTTAAAATATCTAATAAAATATC
TTGGATAAAGGACTCGATGAACTGTAATATTACAGGGAACTCATCTTTGAATAAAATGTCCGCTAATTTA
ATCTTTTCGTTGAGGAAATCCCTTAGCTGATTGAGAAACGTATCTAAATTTTTAGAATTAAATATCACGG
TACTCCCACCGCTGTCCTCTTCCCTTGGTTGTTCGGCCCAAAATAATTCATCATTAGACGGCAAAACCGT
TAAACTGGGAGGCAAATCAGCCTTTGACTTGAAAAATTCGATAGCATTGCTTTCCTCATTAGATATCAAT
AAAATTTTCATGAAACGAGCGACAGCAGCTAAATTATTAGACTGGTAATTCAATTCTGACTCTTTGAGAA
CAGAATTAATGAAGATTTCCCTAAGAATGTTGAAATTAGTTTCAATCCTAGTAAATGTTTCTATATCATT
TTTATTCGAGAAATTGTACTTTTTGATAAAATTTAGAATTCTTGTTTGTTTCAACGGATCGTTGGAATAT
GAAGTAGGAAAGAAATTTGCTAGATTATTATTATATAGCTTCCTAGCGTATGAGTTATAACAACGGTAAA
ATTTCACAAAGATTTTTTTAGAATTTTGAGCAGTGAAAGATTTGTATATTTCGAAGATGCGAAGGGAATT
TTGATCATCATTTTCATCCAGCAACGTAATTTCTTCTTCTTCATTTGAATGCACCTGTTGGAGACCCATT
CTAGTCAATTTCAATGACCAATACTTTGAATCATTTTTGCCGTTAATGATTGCATAAACCCGTTTATTCA
CTTGTTGAAAACTCAGATAATCTACAGTAGATAAATATGAGGCAATATTGGTTACAATCTCGGGAACTTT
TAGCAGATCATCCATGGATCCACTAGACCCTGAGCTACCACTTCCGGACCCGCTGGAGCCGGAGCTGCCA
TGTGTAATCCCAGCAGCTGTTACAAACTCTTTAAGGACCATGTGGTCTCTCTTTTCGTTGGGATCTTTCG
AAAGGGCAGATTGTGTGGACAGGTAATGGTTGTCTGGTAAAAGGACAGGGCCATCGCCAATTGGAGTATT
TTGTTGATAATGGTCTGCTAGTTGAACGCTTCCATCTTCAATGTTGTGTCTAATTTTGAAGTTAGCTTTG
ATTCCATTCTTTTGTTTGTCTGCCATGATGTATACATTGTGTGAGTTATAGTTGTATTCCAATTTGTGCC
CAAGAATGTTTCCATCTTCTTTAAAATCAATACCTTTTAACTCGATTCTATTAACAAGGGTATCACCTTC
AAACTTGACTTCAGCACGTGTCTTGTAGTTCCCGTCATCTTTGAAAAATATAGTTCTTTCCTGTACATAA
CCTTCGGGCATGGCACTCTTGAAAAAGTCATGCTGTTTCATATGATCCGGGTATCTTGAAAAGCACTGAA
CACCATAAGTTAAAGTAGTGACAAGTGTTGGCCAAGGAACAGGTAGTTTTCCAGTAGTGCAAATAAATTT
AAGGGTAAGTTTTCCGTATGTTGCATCACCTTCACCCTCTCCACTGACAGAAAATTTGTGCCCATTAACA
TCACCATCTAATTCAACAAGAATTGGGACAACTCCAGTGAAAAGGCTCTCAGTGCTATCCATGGTGGCGA
CCGGGTACCGAGCTCGAATTCTTTTAGTTTATGTATGTGTTTTTTGTAGTTATAGATTTAAGCAAGAAAA
GAATACAAACAAAAAATTGAAAAAGATTGATTTAGAATTAAAAAGAAAAATATTTACGTAAGAAGGGAAA
ATAGTAAATGTTGCAAGTTCACTAAACTCCTAAATTATGCTGCCCTTTATATTCCCTGTTACAGCAGCCG
AGCCAAAGGTATATAGGCTCCTTTGCATTAGCATGCGTAACAAACCACCTGTCAGTTTCAACCGAGGTGG
TATCCGAGAGAATTGTGTGATTGCTTTAATTAATTTCGGAGAATCTCACATGCCACTGAAGATTAAAAAC
TGGATGCCAGAAAAGGGGTGTCCAGGTGTAACATCAATAGAGGAAGCTGAAAAGTCTTAGAACGGGTAAT
CTTCCACCAACCTGATGGGTTCCTAGATATAATCTCGAAGGGAATAAGTAGGGTGATACCGCAGAAGTGT
CTGAATGTATTAAGGTCCGCCTGATGCGGTATTTTCTCCTTACGCATCTGTGCGGTATTTCACACCGCAT
ATGGTGCACTCTCAGTACAATCTGCTCTGATGCCGCATAGTTAAGCCAGCCCCGACACCCGCCAACACCC
GCTGACGCGCCCTGACGGGCTTGTCTGCTCCCGGCATCCGCTTACAGACAAGCTGTGACCGTCTCCGGGA
GCTGCATGTGTCAGAGGTTTTCACCGTCATCACCGAAACGCGCGAGACGAAAGGGCGATCTTTTATGCTT
GCTTTTCAAAAGGCTTGCAGGCAAGTGCACAAACAATACTTAAATAAATACTACTCAGTAATAACCTATT
TCTTAGCATTTTTGACGAAATTTGCTATTTTGTTAGAGTCTTTTACACCATTTGTCTCCACACCTCCGCT
TACATCAACACCAATAACGCCATTTAATCTAAGCGCATCACCAACATTTTCTGGCGTCAGTCCACCAGCT
AACATAAAATGTAAGCTCTCGGGGCTCTCTTGCCTTCCAACCCAGTCAGAAATCGAGTTCCAATCCAAAA
GTTCACCTGTCCCACCTGCTTCTGAATCAAACAAGGGAATAAACGAATGAGGTTTCTGTGAAGCTGCACT
GAGTAGTATGTTGCAGTCTTTTGGAAATACGAGTCTTTTAATAACTGGCAAACCGAGGAACTCTTGGTAT
TCTTGCCACGACTCATCTCCATGCAGTTGGACGATATCAATGCCGTAATCATTGACCAGAGCCAAAACAT
CCTCCTTAGGTTGATTACGAAACACGCCAACCAAGTATTTCGGAGTGCCTGAACTATTTTTATATGCTTT
TACAAGACTTGAAATTTTCCTTGCAATAACCGGGTCAATTGTTCTCTTTCTATTGGGCACACATATAATA
CCCAGCAAGTCAGCATCGGAATCTAGTGCACATTCTGCGGCCTCTGTGCTCTGCAAGCCGCAAACTTTCA
CCAATGGACCAGAACTACCTGTGAAATTAATAACAGACATACTCCAAGCTGCCTTTGTGTGCTTAATCAC
GTATACTCACGTGCTCAATAGTCACCAATGCCCTCCCTCTTGGCCCTCTCCTTTTCTTTTTTCGACCGAA
TTGGCCTCGTGATACGCCTATTTTTATAGGTTAATGTCATGATAATAATGGTTTCTTAGACGTCAGGTGG
CACTTTTCGGGGAAATGTGCGCGGAACCCCTATTTGTTTATTTTTCTAAATACATTCAAATATGTATCCG
CTCATGAGACAATAACCCTGATAAATGCTTCAATAATATTGAAAAAGGAAGAGTATGAGTATTCAACATT
TCCGTGTCGCCCTTATTCCCTTTTTTGCGGCATTTTGCCTTCCTGTTTTTGCTCACCCAGAAACGCTGGT
GAAAGTAAAAGATGCTGAAGATCAGTTGGGTGCACGAGTGGGTTACATCGAACTGGATCTCAACAGCGGT
AAGATCCTTGAGAGTTTTCGCCCCGAAGAACGTTTTCCAATGATGAGCACTTTTAAAGTTCTGCTATGTG
GCGCGGTATTATCCCGTATTGACGCCGGGCAAGAGCAACTCGGTCGCCGCATACACTATTCTCAGAATGA
CTTGGTTGAGTACTCACCAGTCACAGAAAAGCATCTTACGGATGGCATGACAGTAAGAGAATTATGCAGT
GCTGCCATAACCATGAGTGATAACACTGCGGCCAACTTACTTCTGACAACGATCGGAGGACCGAAGGAGC
TAACCGCTTTTTTGCACAACATGGGGGATCATGTAACTCGCCTTGATCGTTGGGAACCGGAGCTGAATGA
AGCCATACCAAACGACGAGCGTGACACCACGATGCCTGTAGCAATGGCAACAACGTTGCGCAAACTATTA
ACTGGCGAACTACTTACTCTAGCTTCCCGGCAACAATTAATAGACTGGATGGAGGCGGATAAAGTTGCAG
GACCACTTCTGCGCTCGGCCCTTCCGGCTGGCTGGTTTATTGCTGATAAATCTGGAGCCGGTGAGCGTGG
GTCTCGCGGTATCATTGCAGCACTGGGGCCAGATGGTAAGCCCTCCCGTATCGTAGTTATCTACACGACG
GGGAGTCAGGCAACTATGGATGAACGAAATAGACAGATCGCTGAGATAGGTGCCTCACTGATTAAGCATT
GGTAACTGTCAGACCAAGTTTACTCATATATACTTTAGATTGATTTAAAACTTCATTTTTAATTTAAAAG
GATCTAGGTGAAGATCCTTTTTGATAATCTCATGACCAAAATCCCTTAACGTGAGTTTTCGTTCCACTGA
GCGTCAGACCCCGTAGAAAAGATCAAAGGATCTTCTTGAGATCCTTTTTTTCTGCGCGTAATCTGCTGCT
TGCAAACAAAAAAACCACCGCTACCAGCGGTGGTTTGTTTGCCGGATCAAGAGCTACCAACTCTTTTTCC
GAAGGTAACTGGCTTCAGCAGAGCGCAGATACCAAATACTGTTCTTCTAGTGTAGCCGTAGTTAGGCCAC
CACTTCAAGAACTCTGTAGCACCGCCTACATACCTCGCTCTGCTAATCCTGTTACCAGTGGCTGCTGCCA
GTGGCGATAAGTCGTGTCTTACCGGGTTGGACTCAAGACGATAGTTACCGGATAAGGCGCAGCGGTCGGG
CTGAACGGGGGGTTCGTGCACACAGCCCAGCTTGGAGCGAACGACCTACACCGAACTGAGATACCTACAG
CGTGAGCTATGAGAAAGCGCCACGCTTCCCGAAGGGAGAAAGGCGGACAGGTATCCGGTAAGCGGCAGGG
TCGGAACAGGAGAGCGCACGAGGGAGCTTCCAGGGGGAAACGCCTGGTATCTTTATAGTCCTGTCGGGTT
TCGCCACCTCTGACTTGAGCGTCGATTTTTGTGATGCTCGTCAGGGGGGCGGAGCCTATGGAAAAACGCC
AGCAACGCGGCCTTTTTACGGTTCCTGGCCTTTTGCTGGCCTTTTGCTCACATGTTCTTTCCTGCGTTAT
CCCCTGATTCTGTGGATAACCGTATTACCGCCTTTGAGTGAGCTGATACCGCTCGCCGCAGCCGAACGAC
CGAGCGCAGCGAGTCAGTGAGCGAGGAAGCGGAAGA
